>Addgene plasmid #21856 | ATF4 9: (SL+)5’ATF4.GFP | depositor full sequence | sequence record 10042 | Author sequence
TAGTTATTAATAGTAATCAATTACGGGGTCATTAGTTCATAGCCCATATATGGAGTTCCGCGTTACATAA
CTTACGGTAAATGGCCCGCCTGGCTGACCGCCCAACGACCCCCGCCCATTGACGTCAATAATGACGTATG
TTCCCATAGTAACGCCAATAGGGACTTTCCATTGACGTCAATGGGTGGAGTATTTACGGTAAACTGCCCA
CTTGGCAGTACATCAAGTGTATCATATGCCAAGTACGCCCCCTATTGACGTCAATGACGGTAAATGGCCC
GCCTGGCATTATGCCCAGTACATGACCTTATGGGACTTTCCTACTTGGCAGTACATCTACGTATTAGTCA
TCGCTATTACCATGGTGATGCGGTTTTGGCAGTACATCAATGGGCGTGGATAGCGGTTTGACTCACGGGG
ATTTCCAAGTCTCCACCCCATTGACGTCAATGGGAGTTTGTTTTGGCACCAAAATCAACGGGACTTTCCA
AAATGTCGTAACAACTCCGCCCCATTGACGCAAATGGGCGGTAGGCGTGTACGGTGGGAGGTCTATATAA
GCAGAGCTCTCTGGCTAACTAGAGAACCCACTGCTTACTGGCTTATCGAAATTAATACGACTCACTATAG
GGAGACCCAAGCTTGGTACCCCGGAGCGCCCAGATCTGGGCGCTCCGGGGTACCGGGCCCCCCCTCGAGC
TCAAGCTTTTCTGCTTGCTGTCTGCCGGTTTGAGTTGTGCGCTCGGGTGTCCCTTTCCTCTTCCCCTCCC
GCAGGGCTTGCGGCCACCATGGCGTATTAGAGGCAGCAGTGCCTGCGGCAGCGTTGGCCTTTGCAGCGGC
GGCAGCAGCACCAGGCTCTGCAGCGGCAACCCCCACCGGCCTAAGCCATGGCGCTCTTCACGAAATCCAG
CAGCAGTGTTGCTGTAACGGACAAAGATACCTTCGAGTTAAGCACATTCCTGGAATCCAGCAAAGCCCCA
CAACATGACCGAGATGAGCTTCCTGAACAGCGAAGTGTTGGCGGGGGACTTGATGTCCCCCTTCGACCAG
TCGGGTTTGGGGGCTGAAGAAAGCCTAGGTCTCTTAGATGACTATCTGGAGGTGGGGGATCCACCGGTCG
CCACCATGGTGAGCAAGGGCGAGGAGCTGTTCACCGGGGTGGTGCCCATCCTGGTCGAGCTGGACGGCGA
CGTAAACGGCCACAAGTTCAGCGTGTCCGGCGAGGGCGAGGGCGATGCCACCTACGGCAAGCTGACCCTG
AAGTTCATCTGCACCACCGGCAAGCTGCCCGTGCCCTGGCCCACCCTCGTGACCACCCTGACCTACGGCG
TGCAGTGCTTCAGCCGCTACCCCGACCACATGAAGCAGCACGACTTCTTCAAGTCCGCCATGCCCGAAGG
CTACGTCCAGGAGCGCACCATCTTCTTCAAGGACGACGGCAACTACAAGACCCGCGCCGAGGTGAAGTTC
GAGGGCGACACCCTGGTGAACCGCATCGAGCTGAAGGGCATCGACTTCAAGGAGGACGGCAACATCCTGG
GGCACAAGCTGGAGTACAACTACAACAGCCACAACGTCTATATCATGGCCGACAAGCAGAAGAACGGCAT
CAAGGTGAACTTCAAGATCCGCCACAACATCGAGGACGGCAGCGTGCAGCTCGCCGACCACTACCAGCAG
AACACCCCCATCGGCGACGGCCCCGTGCTGCTGCCCGACAACCACTACCTGAGCACCCAGTCCGCCCTGA
GCAAAGACCCCAACGAGAAGCGCGATCACATGGTCCTGCTGGAGTTCGTGACCGCCGCCGGGATCACTCT
CGGCATGGACGAGCTGTACAAGTAAAGCGGCCGCGACTCTAGATCATAATCAGCCATACCACATTTGTAG
AGGTTTTACTTGCTTTAAAAAACCTCCCACACCTCCCCCTGAACCTGAAACATAAAATGAATGCAATTGT
TGTTGTTAACTTGTTTATTGCAGCTTATAATGGTTACAAATAAAGCAATAGCATCACAAATTTCACAAAT
AAAGCATTTTTTTCACTGCATTCTAGTTGTGGTTTGTCCAAACTCATCAATGTATCTTAAGGCGTAAATT
GTAAGCGTTAATATTTTGTTAAAATTCGCGTTAAATTTTTGTTAAATCAGCTCATTTTTTAACCAATAGG
CCGAAATCGGCAAAATCCCTTATAAATCAAAAGAATAGACCGAGATAGGGT
[37 nt withheld, positions 2222-2258]
AAAGAACGTGGACTCCAACGTCAAAGG
[49 nt withheld, positions 2286-2334]
T
[91 nt withheld, positions 2336-2426]
G
[124 nt withheld, positions 2428-2551]
CAGGTGGCACTTTTCGGGGAAATGTGCGCGGAACCCCTATTTGTTTATTTTTCTAAATACATTCAAATAT
GTATCCGCTCATGAGACAATAACCCTGATAAATGCTTCAATAATATTGAAAAAGGAAGAGTCCTGAGGCG
GAAAGAACCAGCTGTGGAATGTGTGTCAGTTAGGGTGTGGAAAGTCCCCAGGCTCCCCAGCAGGCAGAAG
TATGCAAAGCATGCATCTCAATTAGTCAGCAACCAGGTGTGGAAAGTCCCCAGGCTCCCCAGCAGGCAGA
AGTATGCAAAGCATGCATCTCAATTAGTCAGCAACCATAGTCCCGCCCCTAACTCCGCCCATCCCGCCCC
TAACTCCGCCCAGTTCCGCCCATTCTCCGCCCCATGGCTGACTAATTTTTTTTATTTATGCAGAGGCCGA
GGCCGCCTCGGCCTCTGAGCTATTCCAGAAGTAGTGAGGAGGCTTTTTTGGAGGCCTAGGCTTTTGCAAA
GATCGATCAAGAGACAGGATGAGGATCGTTTCGCATGATTGAACAAGATGGATTGCACGCAGGTTCTCCG
GCCGCTTGGGTGGAGAGGCTATTCGGCTATGACTGGGCACAACAGACAATCGGCTGCTCTGATGCCGCCG
TGTTCCGGCTGTCAGCGCAGGGGCGCCCGGTTCTTTTTGTCAAGACCGACCTGTCCGGTGCCCTGAATGA
ACTGCAAGACGAGGCAGCGCGGCTATCGTGGCTGGCCACGACGGGCGTTCCTTGCGCAGCTGTGCTCGAC
GTTGTCACTGAAGCGGGAAGGGACTGGCTGCTATTGGGCGAAGTGCCGGGGCAGGATCTCCTGTCATCTC
ACCTTGCTCCTGCCGAGAAAGTATCCATCATGGCTGATGCAATGCGGCGGCTGCATACGCTTGATCCGGC
TACCTGCCCATTCGACCACCAAGCGAAACATCGCATCGAGCGAGCACGTACTCGGATGGAAGCCGGTCTT
GTCGATCAGGATGATCTGGACGAAGAGCATCAGGGGCTCGCGCCAGCCGAACTGTTCGCCAGGCTCAAGG
CGAGCATGCCCGACGGCGAGGATCTCGTCGTGACCCATGGCGATGCCTGCTTGCCGAATATCATGGTGGA
AAATGGCCGCTTTTCTGGATTCATCGACTGTGGCCGGCTGGGTGTGGCGGACCGCTATCAGGACATAGCG
TTGGCTACCCGTGATATTGCTGAAGAGCTTGGCGGCGAATGGGCTGACCGCTTCCTCGTGCTTTACGGTA
TCGCCGCTCCCGATTCGCAGCGCATCGCCTTCTATCGCCTTCTTGACGAGTTCTTCTGAGCGGGACTCTG
GGGTTCGAAATGACCGACCAAGCGACGCCCAACCTGCCATCACGAGATTTCGATTCCACCGCCGCCTTCT
ATGAAAGGTTGGGCTTCGGAATCGTTTTCCGGGACGCCGGCTGGATGATCCTCCAGCGCGGGGATCTCAT
GCTGGAGTTCTTCGCCCACCCTAGGGGGAGGCTAACTGAAACACGGAAGGAGACAATACCGGAAGGAACC
CGCGCTATGACGGCAATAAAAAGACAGAATAAAACGCACGGTGTTGGGTCGTTTGTTCATAAACGCGGGG
TTCGGTCCCAGGGCTGGCACTCTGTCGATACCCCACCGAGACCCCATTGGGGCCAATACGCCCGCGTTTC
TTCCTTTTCCCCACCCCACCCCCCAAGTTCGGGTGAAGGCCCAGGGCTCGCAGCCAACGTCGGGGCGGCA
GGCCCTGCCATAGCCTCAGGTTACTCATATATACTTTAGATTGATTTAAAACTTCATTTTTAATTTAAAA
GGATCTAGGTGAAGATCCTTTTTGATAATCTCATGACCAAAATCCCTTAACGTGAGTTTTCGTTCCACTG
AGCGTCAGACCCCGTAGAAAAGATCAAAGGATCTTCTTGAGATCCTTTTTTTCTGCGCGTAATCTGCTGC
TTGCAAACAAAAAAACCACCGCTACCAGCGGTGGTTTGTTTGCCGGATCAAGAGCTACCAACTCTTTTTC
CGAAGGTAACTGGCTTCAGCAGAGCGCAGATACCAAATACTGTCCTTCTAGTGTAGCCGTAGTTAGGCCA
CCACTTCAAGAACTCTGTAGCACCGCCTACATACCTCGCTCTGCTAATCCTGTTACCAGTGGCTGCTGCC
AGTGGCGATAAGTCGTGTCTTACCGGGTTGGACTCAAGACGATAGTTACCGGATAAGGCGCAGCGGTCGG
GCTGAACGGGGGGTTCGTGCACACAGCCCAGCTTGGAGCGAACGACCTACACCGAACTGAGATACCTACA
GCGTGAGCTATGAGAAAGCGCCACGCTTCCCGAAGGGAGAAAGGCGGACAGGTATCCGGTAAGCGGCAGG
GTCGGAACAGGAGAGCGCACGAGGGAGCTTCCAGGGGGAAACGCCTGGTATCTTTATAGTCCTGTCGGGT
TTCGCCACCTCTGACTTGAGCGTCGATTTTTGTGATGCTCGTCAGGGGGGCGGAGCCTATGGAAAAACGC
CAGCAACGCGGCCTTTTTACGGTTCCTGGCCTTTTGCTGGCCTTTTGCTCACATGTTCTTTCCTGCGTTA
TCCCCTGATTCTGTGGATAACCGTATTACCGCCATGCAT
Features (pLannotate 1.2.2; 17 found; start..end, strand, type, name):
     61..364     +  enhancer       CMV enhancer: human cytomegalovirus immediate early enhancer
    365..568     +  promoter       CMV promoter: human cytomegalovirus (CMV) immediate early promoter
    564..597     +  LTR            5' LTR (truncated) (fragment): truncated 5' long terminal repeat (LTR) from HIV-1
    613..631     +  promoter       T7 promoter: promoter for bacteriophage T7 RNA polymerase
    679..699     -  misc_feature   MCS (fragment): pBluescript multiple cloning site
    985..1104    +  CDS            Atf4 (fragment): ATF4_RAT - Experimental evidence at protein level: Swiss-Prot protein existence level 1. Transcription factor that binds the cAMP response element (CRE) (consensus: 5'-GTGACGT[AC][AG]-3') and displays two biological functions, as regulator of metabolic and redox processes under normal cellular conditions, and as master transcription factor during integrated stress response (ISR) (By similarity). Binds to asymmetric CRE's as a heterodimer and to palindromic CRE's as a homodimer (By similarity). Core effector of the ISR, which is required for adaptation to various stress such as endoplasmic reti
   1126..1845    +  CDS            EGFP: the original enhanced GFP (Yang et al., 1996) mammalian codon-optimized
   1862..1945    +  CDS            large T antigen (fragment): large T antigen from SV40 (simian virus 40)
   1968..2089    +  polyA_signal   SV40 poly(A) signal: SV40 polyadenylation signal
   2123..2551    -  rep_origin     f1 ori (sequence partly withheld): f1 bacteriophage origin of replication; arrow indicates direction of (+) strand synthesis
   2578..2682    +  promoter       AmpR promoter: bla
   2684..3041    +  promoter       SV40 promoter: SV40 enhancer and early promoter
   3076..3870    +  CDS            NeoR/KanR: aminoglycoside phosphotransferase from Tn5; aph(3')-II (or nptII); confers resistance to neomycin, kanamycin, and G418 (Geneticin®)
   3891..4043    +  CDS            ble (fragment): BLE_KLEPN - Experimental evidence at protein level: Swiss-Prot protein existence level 1. Binding protein with a strong affinity to the bleomycin family of antibiotics. Binds to CL990; an antimitotic-antibiotic compound. From Klebsiella pneumoniae.
   4102..4149    +  polyA_signal   HSV TK poly(A) signal: herpes simplex virus thymidine kinase polyadenylation signal (Cole and Stacy, 1985)
   4240..4256    -  polyA_signal   bGH poly(A) signal (fragment): bovine growth hormone polyadenylation signal
   4478..5066    +  rep_origin     ori: high-copy-number ColE1/pMB1/pBR322/pUC origin of replication
