[The description below was written by a language model from this plasmid's Addgene catalogue record and pLannotate feature annotations shown in this document.]
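Description:
ATF4 9: (SL+)5'ATF4.GFP is a mammalian expression reporter built on the pEGFP-N1 backbone. A 447 bp mouse Atf4 fragment is placed upstream of, and fused in frame to, EGFP. The annotated sequence of about 5.2 kb shows the CMV immediate-early enhancer and promoter driving the cassette. Only a short stretch of Atf4 coding sequence is annotated directly ahead of the EGFP open reading frame, and an SV40 polyadenylation signal follows it. Most of the insert is therefore non-coding leader, consistent with the construct name, so EGFP output reports translation that begins at the ATF4 start codon after passage through the native 5' region. The recorded mutation is a stem-loop introduced at the 5' end of the mRNA. The feature table does not label this element. However, short fragments annotated between the CMV promoter and the Atf4 sequence (an HIV-1 LTR-like fragment, a T7 promoter and a piece of polylinker) lie where it would be expected. A stable 5'-proximal hairpin generally impedes cap-dependent ribosome loading and scanning.

The plasmid replicates in E. coli from a high-copy ColE1/pUC-type origin and also carries an f1 origin. A single Tn5 NeoR/KanR gene provides both selections. A bacterial bla-type promoter drives it for kanamycin resistance, and the SV40 early promoter drives it for G418 selection in mammalian cells, with an HSV TK polyadenylation signal. The depositor stresses that the plasmid is not ampicillin resistant. The associated study concerns translation reinitiation at alternative upstream open reading frames during the integrated stress response. This variant appears to belong to a numbered series of ATF4 5'-leader GFP reporters, and it plausibly tests whether ATF4 translation depends on 5'-end scanning.
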