Addgene plasmid #21856: ATF4 9: (SL+)5’ATF4.GFP
Depositing lab: David Ron. Depositing organization: NYU Grossman School of Medicine. Publication: Translation reinitiation at alternative open reading frames regulates gene expression in an integrated stress response. Lu PD, Harding HP, Ron D. J Cell Biol. 2004 Oct 11. 167(1):27-33. 10.1083/jcb.200408003 PubMed 15479734.
Backbone
  Vector backbone: pEGFP-N1
  Backbone manufacturer: Clontech
  Backbone size w/o insert (bp): 4733
  Vector type: Mammalian Expression
  Selectable markers: Neomycin (select with G418)
Growth in bacteria
  Bacterial resistance: Kanamycin, 50 μg/mL
  Growth temperature: 37°C
  Growth strain: DH5alpha
  Copy number: Unknown
Gene/Insert
  Gene/Insert name: ATF4
  Species: M. musculus (mouse)
  Insert size (bp): 447
  Mutation: Stem loop introduced at the 5' end of the mRNA
  Entrez Gene: Atf4 (a.k.a. Atf-4, C/ATF, CREB-2, CREB2, TAXREB67)
  Tag / fusion protein: EGFP (C terminal on backbone)
  Cloning method: Restriction Enzyme; 5′ cloning site HindII (unknown if destroyed); 3′ cloning site BamHI (unknown if destroyed)
  Sequencing primers: 5′ CMV-F; 3′ EGFP-N
Terms and licenses: Academic/Nonprofit Terms; Industry Terms: Not Available to Industry
Depositor comments: These pEGFP-based plasmids have NEOr marker (and not the conventional AMPr marker). They should be propagated in the presence of 30mcg/ml kanamycin (and not on ampicillin)
How to cite: ATF4 9: (SL+)5’ATF4.GFP was a gift from David Ron (Addgene plasmid # 21856 ; http://n2t.net/addgene:21856 ; RRID:Addgene_21856)
