>Addgene plasmid #21856 | ATF4 9: (SL+)5’ATF4.GFP | addgene partial sequence | sequence record 27662 | 21856 with EGFP-N
GCTCCTCGCCCTTGCTCACCATGGTGGCGACCGGTGGATCCCCCACCTCCAGATAGTCATCTAAGAGACC
TAGGCTTTCTTCAGCCCCCAAACCCGACTGGTCGAAGGGGGACATCAAGTCCCCCGCCAACACTTCGCTG
TTCAGGAAGCTCATCTCGGTCATGTTGTGGGGCTTTGCTGGATTCCAGGAATGTGCTTAACTCGAAGGTA
TCTTTGTCCGTTACAGCAACACTGCTGCTGGATTTCGTGAAGAGCGCCATGGCTTAGGCCGGTGGGGGTT
GCCGCTGCAGAGCCTGGTGCTGCTGCCGCCGCTGCAAAGGCCAACGCTGCCGCAGGCACTGCTGCCTCTA
ATACGCCATGGTGGCCGCAAGCCCTGCGGGAGGGGAAGAGGAAAGGGACACCCGAGCGCACAACTCAAAC
CGGCAGACAGCAAGCAGAAAAGCTTGAGCTCGAGGGGGGGCCCGGTA
