>Addgene plasmid #21856 | ATF4 9: (SL+)5’ATF4.GFP | addgene partial sequence | sequence record 27663 | 21856 with CMV-F
GAGCTCTCTGGCTAACTAGAGAACCCACTGCTTACTGGCTTATCGAAATTAATACGACTCACTATAGGGA
GACCCAAGCTTGGTACCCCGGAGCGCCCAGATCTGGGCGCTCCGGGGTACCGGGCCCCCCCTCGAGCTCA
AGCTTTTCTGCTTGCTGTCTGCCGGTTTGAGTTGTGCGCTCGGGTGTCCCTTTCCTCTTCCCCTCCCGCA
GGGCTTGCGGCCACCATGG
